Addgene plasmid #167150: pAB120
Purpose: MoClo-compatible Level 1 (position 1) vector encoding Kanamycin resistance cassette, for expression in plants
Depositing lab: Karen Sarkisyan. Depositing organization: Planta LLC. Publication: Plants with genetically encoded autoluminescence. Mitiouchkina T, Mishin AS, Somermeyer LG, Markina NM, Chepurnyh TV, Guglya EB, Karataeva TA, Palkina KA, Shakhova ES, Fakhranurova LI, Chekova SV, Tsarkova AS, Golubev YV, Negrebetsky VV, Dolgushin SA, Shalaev PV, Shlykov D, Melnik OA, Shipunova VO, Deyev SM, Bubyrev AI, Pushin AS, Choob VV, Dolgov SV, Kondrashov FA, Yampolsky IV, Sarkisyan KS. Nat Biotechnol. 2020 Apr 27. pii: 10.1038/s41587-020-0500-9. doi: 10.1038/s41587-020-0500-9. PubMed 32341562.
Backbone
  Vector backbone: Level1-like (position 1)
  Backbone size w/o insert (bp): 4376
  Vector type: Plant Expression
  Selectable markers: Neomycin (select with G418)
Growth in bacteria
  Bacterial resistance: Ampicillin, 100 μg/mL
  Growth temperature: 37°C
  Growth strain: DH5alpha
  Copy number: High Copy
Gene/Insert
  Gene/Insert name: pNOS-nptII-ocsT
  Species: Escherichia coli
  Insert size (bp): 1867
  Promoter: pNOS
  Cloning method: Restriction Enzyme; 5′ cloning site BsaI (destroyed during cloning); 3′ cloning site BsaI (destroyed during cloning)
  Sequencing primers: 5′ ggtggcaggatatattgtggtgtaaac; 3′ ttcacgcccttttaaatatcc
Resource information
  A portion of this plasmid was derived from a plasmid made by: Synthetic
Terms and licenses: Academic/Nonprofit Terms; Industry Terms: Not Available to Industry
How to cite: pAB120 was a gift from Karen Sarkisyan (Addgene plasmid # 167150 ; http://n2t.net/addgene:167150 ; RRID:Addgene_167150)
