[The description below was written by a language model from this plasmid's Addgene catalogue record and pLannotate feature annotations shown in this document.]
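Description:
pAB120 is a MoClo-compatible Level 1 (position 1) plant expression vector of about 6.2 kb that carries a single transcription unit, a kanamycin resistance cassette for selecting transformed plant cells. It is maintained in E. coli as a high-copy plasmid through a ColE1/pUC-type origin and is selected with ampicillin via the bla gene and its native promoter. The backbone also carries the IncP oriV together with the trfA replication initiator. This is the broad-host-range replicon commonly used in binary vectors so that they can also replicate in Agrobacterium. A short TetR fragment is annotated next to trfA and appears to be a backbone remnant.

The payload lies between the nopaline-type left and right T-DNA border repeats, the sequences that define the segment Agrobacterium transfers into the plant genome. Within the borders, the nopaline synthase (NOS) promoter drives nptII, the Tn5 aminoglycoside phosphotransferase. The tobacco mosaic virus Ω leader precedes the coding sequence as a translational enhancer, and the octopine synthase terminator follows it. Expression of nptII confers resistance to kanamycin, neomycin and G418. The cassette was assembled by Golden Gate cloning with BsaI, and both sites were destroyed in the process.

As a position 1 module, the cassette is designed to be joined with Level 1 units from other positions into larger multigene constructs, supplying the plant selectable marker. The associated work concerns plants engineered for genetically encoded autoluminescence, but this plasmid contains only the selection cassette.
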