Features (pLannotate 1.2.2; 12 found; start..end, strand, type, name):
    944..1532    +  rep_origin     ori: high-copy-number ColE1/pMB1/pBR322/pUC origin of replication
   1868..3013    +  CDS            trfA: TRFA_ECOLX - Experimental evidence at protein level: Swiss-Prot protein existence level 1. Also involved in plasmid copy number control, promoting intermolecular coupling of protein bound iterons at oriV, which inhibits replication initiation. From Escherichia coli.
   3040..3060    +  CDS            TetR (fragment): tetracycline resistance regulatory protein; tetR
   3172..3196    -  misc_feature   RB T-DNA repeat: right border repeat from nopaline C58 T-DNA
   3242..3947    -  terminator     OCS terminator: octopine synthase terminator
   3974..4764    -  CDS            NeoR/KanR (fragment): aminoglycoside phosphotransferase from Tn5; aph(3')-II (or nptII); confers resistance to neomycin, kanamycin, and G418 (Geneticin®)
   4770..4824    -  misc_feature   TMV Ω: translational enhancer from the tobacco mosaic virus 5'-leader sequence (Gallie et al., 1988)
   4855..5034    -  promoter       NOS promoter: nopaline synthase promoter
   5217..5241    -  misc_feature   LB T-DNA repeat: left border repeat from nopaline C58 T-DNA
   5333..5964    +  rep_origin     oriV: incP origin of replication
   6051..6155    +  promoter       AmpR promoter: bla
   6156..773     +  CDS            AmpR (across the origin): β-lactamase; bla; confers resistance to ampicillin, carbenicillin, and related antibiotics
>Addgene plasmid #167150 | pAB120 | addgene full sequence | sequence record 335233 | Addgene NGS Result
AAGTAAAAGATGCTGAAGATCAGTTGGGTGCACGAGTGGGTTACATCGAACTGGATCTCAACAGCGGTAA
GATCCTTGAGAGTTTTCGCCCCGAAGAACGTTTTCCAATGATGAGCACTTTTAAAGTTCTGCTATGTGGC
GCGGTATTATCCCGTATTGACGCCGGGCAAGAGCAACTCGGTCGCCGCATACACTATTCTCAGAATGACT
TGGTTGAGTACTCACCAGTCACAGAAAAGCATCTTACGGATGGCATGACAGTAAGAGAATTATGCAGTGC
TGCCATAACCATGAGTGATAACACTGCGGCCAACTTACTTCTGACAACGATCGGAGGACCGAAGGAGCTA
ACCGCTTTTTTGCACAACATGGGGGATCATGTAACTCGCCTTGATCGTTGGGAACCGGAGCTGAATGAAG
CCATACCAAACGACGAGCGTGACACCACGATGCCTGTAGCAATGGCAACAACGTTGCGCAAACTATTAAC
TGGCGAACTACTTACTCTAGCTTCCCGGCAACAATTAATAGACTGGATGGAGGCGGATAAAGTTGCAGGA
CCACTTCTGCGCTCGGCCCTTCCGGCTGGCTGGTTTATTGCTGATAAATCTGGAGCCGGTGAGCGTGGTT
CTCGCGGTATCATTGCAGCACTGGGGCCAGATGGTAAGCCCTCCCGTATCGTAGTTATCTACACGACGGG
GAGTCAGGCAACTATGGATGAACGAAATAGACAGATCGCTGAGATAGGTGCCTCACTGATTAAGCATTGG
TAACTGTCAGACCAAGTTTACTCATATATACTTTAGATTGATTTAAAACTTCATTTTTAATTTAAAAGGA
TCTAGGTGAAGATCCTTTTTGATAATCTCATGACCAAAATCCCTTAACGTGAGTTTTCGTTCCACTGAGC
GTCAGACCCCGTAGAAAAGATCAAAGGATCTTCTTGAGATCCTTTTTTTCTGCGCGTAATCTGCTGCTTG
CAAACAAAAAAACCACCGCTACCAGCGGTGGTTTGTTTGCCGGATCAAGAGCTACCAACTCTTTTTCCGA
AGGTAACTGGCTTCAGCAGAGCGCAGATACCAAATACTGTTCTTCTAGTGTAGCCGTAGTTAGGCCACCA
CTTCAAGAACTCTGTAGCACCGCCTACATACCTCGCTCTGCTAATCCTGTTACCAGTGGCTGCTGCCAGT
GGCGATAAGTCGTGTCTTACCGGGTTGGACTCAAGACGATAGTTACCGGATAAGGCGCAGCGGTCGGGCT
GAACGGGGGGTTCGTGCACACAGCCCAGCTTGGAGCGAACGACCTACACCGAACTGAGATACCTACAGCG
TGAGCTATGAGAAAGCGCCACGCTTCCCGAAGGGAGAAAGGCGGACAGGTATCCGGTAAGCGGCAGGGTC
GGAACAGGAGAGCGCACGAGGGAGCTTCCAGGGGGAAACGCCTGGTATCTTTATAGTCCTGTCGGGTTTC
GCCACCTCTGACTTGAGCGTCGATTTTTGTGATGCTCGTCAGGGGGGCGGAGCCTATGGAAAAACGCCAG
CAACGCGGCCTTTTTACGGTTCCTGGCAGATCCTAGATGTGGCGCAACGATGCCGGCGACAAGCAGGAGC
GCACCGACTTCTTCCGCATCAAGTGTTTTGGCTCTCAGGCCGAGGCCCACGGCAAGTATTTGGGCAAGGG
GTCGCTGGTATTCGTGCAGGGCAAGATTCGGAATACCAAGTACGAGAAGGACGGCCAGACGGTCTACGGG
ACCGACTTCATTGCCGATAAGGTGGATTATCTGGACACCAAGGCACCAGGCGGGTCAAATCAGGAATAAG
GGCACATTGCCCCGGCGTGAGTCGGGGCAATCCCGCAAGGAGGGTGAATGAATCGGACGTTTGACCGGAA
GGCATACAGGCAAGAACTGATCGACGCGGGGTTTTCCGCCGAGGATGCCGAAACCATCGCAAGCCGCACC
GTCATGCGTGCGCCCCGCGAAACCTTCCAGTCCGTCGGCTCGATGGTCCAGCAAGCTACGGCCAAGATCG
AGCGCGACAGCGTGCAACTGGCTCCCCCTGCCCTGCCCGCGCCATCGGCCGCCGTGGAGCGTTCGCGTCG
TCTTGAACAGGAGGCGGCAGGTTTGGCGAAGTCGATGACCATCGACACGCGAGGAACTATGACGACCAAG
AAGCGAAAAACCGCCGGCGAGGACCTGGCAAAACAGGTCAGCGAGGCCAAGCAGGCCGCGTTGCTGAAAC
ACACGAAGCAGCAGATCAAGGAAATGCAGCTTTCCTTGTTCGATATTGCGCCGTGGCCGGACACGATGCG
AGCGATGCCAAACGACACGGCCCGCTCTGCCCTGTTCACCACGCGCAACAAGAAAATCCCGCGCGAGGCG
CTGCAAAACAAGGTCATTTTCCACGTCAACAAGGACGTGAAGATCACCTACACCGGCGTCGAGCTGCGGG
CCGACGATGACGAACTGGTGTGGCAGCAGGTGTTGGAGTACGCGAAGCGCACCCCTATCGGCGAGCCGAT
CACCTTCACGTTCTACGAGCTTTGCCAGGACCTGGGCTGGTCGATCAATGGCCGGTATTACACGAAGGCC
GAGGAATGCCTGTCGCGCCTACAGGCGACGGCGATGGGCTTCACGTCCGACCGCGTTGGGCACCTGGAAT
CGGTGTCGCTGCTGCACCGCTTCCGCGTCCTGGACCGTGGCAAGAAAACGTCCCGTTGCCAGGTCCTGAT
CGACGAGGAAATCGTCGTGCTGTTTGCTGGCGACCACTACACGAAATTCATATGGGAGAAGTACCGCAAG
CTGTCGCCGACGGCCCGACGGATGTTCGACTATTTCAGCTCGCACCGGGAGCCGTACCCGCTCAAGCTGG
AAACCTTCCGCCTCATGTGCGGATCGGATTCCACCCGCGTGAAGAAGTGGCGCGAGCAGGTCGGCGAAGC
CTGCGAAGAGTTGCGAGGCAGCGGCCTGGTGGAACACGCCTGGGTCAATGATGACCTGGTGCATTGCAAA
CGCTAGGGCCTTGTGGGGTCAGTTCCGGCTGGGGGTTCAGCAGCCAGCGCCTGATCTGGGGAACCCTGTG
GTTGGCATGCACATACAAATGGACGAACGGATAAACCTTTTCACGCCCTTTTAAATATCCGATTATTCTA
ATAAACGCTCTTTTCTCTTAGGTTTACCCGCCAATATATCCTGTCAAACACTGATAGTTTAAACCACTTC
GTGCAGAAGACAATTGCAGCGGCTGAGCCTCGACATGTTGTCGCAAAATTCGCCCTGGACCCGCCCAACG
ATTTGTCGTCACTGTCAAGGTTTGACCTGCACTTCATTTGGGGCCCACATACACCAAAAAAATGCTGCAT
AATTCTCGGGGCAGCAAGTCGGTTACCCGGCCGCCGTGCTGGACCGGGTTGAATGGTGCCCGTAACTTTC
GGTAGAGCGGACGGCCAATACTCAACTTCAAGGAATCTCACCCATGCGCGCCGGCGGGGAACCGGAGTTC
CCTTCAGTGAGCGTTATTAGTTCGCCGCTCGGTGTGTCGTAGATACTAGCCCCTGGGGCACTTTTGAAAT
TTGAATAAGATTTATGTAATCAGTCTTTTAGGTTTGACCGGTTCTGCCGCTTTTTTTAAAATTGGATTTG
TAATAATAAAACGCAATTGTTTGTTATTGTGGCGCTCTATCATAGATGTCGCTATAAACCTATTCAGCAC
AATATATTGTTTTCATTTTAATATTGTACATATAAGTAGTAGGGTACAATCAGTAAATTGAACGGAGAAT
ATTATTCATAAAAATACGATAGTAACGGGTGATATATTCATTAGAATGAACCGAAACCGGCGGTAAGGAT
CTGAGCTACACATGCTCAGGTTTTTTACAACGTGCACAACAGAATTGAAAGCAAATATCATGCGATCATA
GGCGTCTCGCATATCTCATTAAAGCAGGACTCTAGCGAACCCCAGAGTCCCGCTCAGAAGAACTCGTCAA
GAAGGCGATAGAAGGCGATGCGCTGCGAATCGGGAGCGGCGATACCGTAAAGCACGAGGAAGCGGTCAGC
CCATTCGCCGCCAAGCTCTTCAGCAATATCACGGGTAGCCAACGCTATGTCCTGATAGCGGTCCGCCACA
CCCAGCCGGCCACAGTCGATGAATCCAGAAAAGCGGCCATTTTCCACCATGATATTCGGCAAGCAGGCAT
CGCCATGAGTCACGACGAGATCCTCGCCGTCGGGCATGCGCGCCTTGAGCCTGGCGAACAGTTCGGCTGG
CGCGAGCCCCTGATGCTCTTCGTCCAGATCATCCTGATCGACAAGACCGGCTTCCATCCGAGTACGTGCT
CGCTCGATGCGATGTTTCGCTTGGTGGTCGAATGGGCAGGTAGCCGGATCAAGCGTATGCAGCCGCCGCA
TTGCATCAGCCATGATGGATACTTTCTCGGCAGGAGCAAGGTGAGATGACAGGAGATCCTGCCCCGGCAC
TTCGCCCAATAGCAGCCAGTCCCTTCCCGCTTCAGTGACAACGTCGAGCACAGCTGCGCAAGGAACGCCC
GTCGTGGCCAGCCACGATAGCCGCGCTGCCTCGTCCTGCAGTTCATTCAGGGCACCGGACAGGTCGGTCT
TGACAAAAAGAACCGGGCGCCCCTGCGCTGACAGCCGGAACACGGCGGCATCAGAGCAGCCGATTGTCTG
TTGTGCCCAGTCATAGCCGAATAGCCTCTCCACCCAAGCGGCCGGAGAACCTGCGTGCAATCCATCTTGT
TCAACCATGGTAATTGTAAATGTAATTGTAATGTTGTTTGTTGTTTGTTGTTGTTGGTAATTGTTGTAAA
AATAGGAGAGTGAATATGAGACTCTAATTGGATACCGAGGGGAATTTATGGAACGTCAGTGGAGCATTTT
TGACAAGAAATATTTGCTAGCTGATAGTGACCTTAGGCGACTTTTGAACGCGCAATAATGGTTTCTGACG
TATGTGCTTAGCTCATTAAACTCCAGAAACCCGCGGCTCAGTGGCTCCTTCAACGTTGCGGTTCTGTCAG
TTCCAAACGTAAAACGGCTTGTCCCGCGTCATCGGCGGGGGTCATAACGTGACTCCCTTAATTCTCCGCT
CCGGATCCGAATTCGGCATTGTCTTCACAGAGTGGGGCCCACTGCATCCACCCCAGTACATTAAAAACGT
CCGCAATGTGTTATTAAGTTGTCTAAGCGTCAATTTGTTTACACCACAATATATCCTGCCACCAGCCAGC
CAACAGCTCCCCGACCGGCAGCTCGGCACAAAATCACCACTCGATACAGGCAGCCCATCAGTCAGATCAG
GATCTCCTTTGCGACGCTCACCGGGCTGGTTGCCCTCGCCGCTGGGCTGGCGGCCGTCTATGGCCCTGCA
AACGCGCCAGAAACGCCGTCGAAGCCGTGTGCGAGACACCGCGGCCGCCGGCGTTGTGGATACCTCGCGG
AAAACTTGGCCCTCACTGACAGATGAGGGGCGGACGTTGACACTTGAGGGGCCGACTCACCCGGCGCGGC
GTTGACAGATGAGGGGCAGGCTCGATTTCGGCCGGCGACGTGGAGCTGGCCAGCCTCGCAAATCGGCGAA
AACGCCTGATTTTACGCGAGTTTCCCACAGATGATGTGGACAAGCCTGGGGATAAGTGCCCTGCGGTATT
GACACTTGAGGGGCGCGACTACTGACAGATGAGGGGCGCGATCCTTGACACTTGAGGGGCAGAGTGCTGA
CAGATGAGGGGCGCACCTATTGACATTTGAGGGGCTGTCCACAGGCAGAAAATCCAGCATTTGCAAGGGT
TTCCGCCCGTTTTTCGGCCACCGCTAACCTGTCTTTTAACCTGCTTTTAAACCAATATTTATAAACCTTG
TTTTTAACCAGGGCTGCGCCCTGTGCGCGTGACCGCGCACGCCGAAGGGGGGTGCCCCCCCTTCTCGAAC
CCTCCCGGCCCGCTAACGCGGGCCTCCCATCCCCCCAGGGGCTGCGCCCCTCGGCCGCGAACGGCCTCAC
CCCAAAAATGGCAGCGCTGGCCAATTCGTGCGCGGAACCCCTATTTGTTTATTTTTCTAAATACATTCAA
ATATGTATCCGCTCATGAGACAATAACCTTGATAAATGCTTCAATAATATTGAAAAAGGAAGAGTATGAG
TATTCAACATTTCCGTGTCGCCCTTATTCCCTTTTTTGCGGCATTTTGCCTTCCTGTTTTTGCTCACCCA
GAAACGCTGGTGA
